Addgene plasmid #147913: pAc5.1B-EGFP-DmGlorund_X
Purpose: Insect Expression of DmGlorund
Depositing lab: Elisa Izaurralde. Depositing organization: Max Planck Institute for Developmental Biology.
Backbone
  Vector backbone: Unknown
  Vector type: Insect Expression
Growth in bacteria
  Bacterial resistance: Ampicillin, 100 μg/mL
  Growth temperature: 37°C
  Growth strain: DH5alpha
  Copy number: Low Copy
Gene/Insert
  Gene/Insert name: DmGlorund
  Species: D. melanogaster (fly)
  Entrez Gene: glo (a.k.a. Dmel_CG6946, 110/46, CG6946, Dmel\CG6946, Glo, anon-WO0118547.328, cg6946, l(3)S011046, l(3)S11046, p67, p67-K)
  Cloning method: Unknown
Terms and licenses: Academic/Nonprofit Terms; Industry Terms: Not Available to Industry
Depositor comments: ORF ectracted from variant A NCBI:NM_141863.3. Plasmids from this collection were made available to the research community and donated after the lab closed. Please note that the sequence provided by the depositing laboratory may be theoretical/predicted or based on Sanger sequencing results. There may be discrepancies between sequencing results obtained by Addgene and the depositor sequence. If an Addgene verified sequence is not available, please contact before placing your order to request that our lab fully sequence the plasmid.
How to cite: pAc5.1B-EGFP-DmGlorund_X was a gift from Elisa Izaurralde (Addgene plasmid # 147913 ; http://n2t.net/addgene:147913 ; RRID:Addgene_147913)
