[The description below was written by a language model from this plasmid's Addgene catalogue record and pLannotate feature annotations shown in this document.]
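Description:
pAc5.1B-EGFP-DmGlorund_X is an insect expression plasmid of about 7.9 kb for producing the Drosophila melanogaster protein Glorund (gene glo, CG6946) as a fusion with EGFP. The catalogue lists the backbone as unknown, although the name and the annotated parts point to a pAc5.1-type vector. Transcription is driven by the constitutive Drosophila actin 5C (Ac5) promoter, which is followed directly by the EGFP coding sequence. The roughly 1.8 kb stretch between EGFP and the downstream V5 epitope tag is not annotated in the feature table, but it is where the Glorund open reading frame would sit, giving an N-terminally EGFP-tagged protein. According to the depositor, the ORF was taken from transcript variant A. A vector-derived V5 tag lies downstream of the insert and an SV40 polyadenylation signal terminates the transcript. The record does not say whether the V5 tag is in frame with the insert or preceded by a stop codon.

For propagation in E. coli the plasmid carries a ColE1/pUC-type origin and a β-lactamase gene with its own promoter, conferring ampicillin resistance. The catalogue describes it as low copy, even though the origin is annotated as a high-copy type. Short fragments of SV40 large T antigen and of a tetracycline resistance gene are backbone remnants with no evident function. No selection marker for insect cells is annotated, so the construct appears suited to transient transfection of Drosophila cultured cells, where the EGFP moiety allows localisation, detection or pull-down of Glorund. The depositor notes that the supplied sequence may be theoretical or based on Sanger reads rather than fully verified.
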