Features (pLannotate 1.2.2; 9 found; start..end, strand, type, name):
     56..2568    +  promoter       Ac5 promoter: Drosophila melanogaster actin 5C promoter
   2588..3304    +  CDS            EGFP: EGFP is a basic (constitutively fluorescent) green fluorescent protein published in 1996, derived from Aequorea victoria. It is reported to be a rapidly-maturing weak dimer with moderate acid sensitivity.
   5136..5177    +  CDS            V5 tag: epitope tag from simian virus 5
   5277..5411    -  polyA_signal   SV40 poly(A) signal: SV40 polyadenylation signal
   5434..5518    -  CDS            large T antigen (fragment): large T antigen from SV40 (simian virus 40)
   5519..5989    +  CDS            TcR (fragment): tetracycline efflux protein; tet; confers resistance to tetracycline
   6033..6621    -  rep_origin     ori: high-copy-number ColE1/pMB1/pBR322/pUC origin of replication
   6792..7652    -  CDS            AmpR: β-lactamase; bla; confers resistance to ampicillin, carbenicillin, and related antibiotics
   7653..7757    -  promoter       AmpR promoter: bla
>Addgene plasmid #147913 | pAc5.1B-EGFP-DmGlorund_X | depositor full sequence | sequence record 290360 | Full Sequence
CTTCAAGGAATTAATTCTATATTCTAAAAACACAAATGATACTTCTAAAAAAAATCATGAATGGCATCAA
CTCTGAATCAAATCTTTGCAGATGCACCTACTTCTCATTTCCACTGTCACATCATTTTTCCAGATCTCGC
TGCCTGTTATGTGGCCCACAAACCAAGACACGTTTTATGGCCATTAAAGCTGGCTGATCGTCGCCAAACA
CCAAATACATATCAATATGTACATTCGAGAAAGAAGCGATCAAAGAAGCGTCTTCGGGCGAGTAGGAGAA
TGCGGAGGAGAAGGAGAACGAGCTGATCTAGTATCTCTCCACAATCCAATGCCAACTGACCAACTGGCCA
TATTCGGAGCAATTTGAAGCCAATTTCCATCGCCTGGCGATCGCTCCATTCTTGGCTATATGTTTTTCAC
CGTTCCCGGGGCCATTTTCAAAGACTCGTCGGTAAGATAAGATTGTGTCACTCGCTGTCTCTCTTCATTT
GTCGAAGAATGCTGAGGAATTTCGCGATGACGTCGGCGAGTATTTTGAAGAATGAGAATAATTTGTATTT
ATACGAAAATCAGTTAGTGGAATTTTCTACAAAAACATGTTATCTATAGATAATTTTGTTGCAAAATATG
TTGACTATGACAAAGATTGTATGTATATACCTTTAATGTATTCTCATTTTCTTATGTATTTATAATGGCA
ATGATGATACTGATGATATTTTAAGATGATGCCAGACCACAGGCTGATTTCTGCGTCTTTTGCCGAACGC
AGTGCATGTGCGGTTGTTGTTTTTTGGAATAGTTTCAATTTTCGGACTGTCCGCTTTGATTTCAGTTTCT
TGGCTTATTCAAAAAGCAAAGTAAAGCCAAAAAAGCGAGATGGCAATACCAAATGCGGCAAAACGGTAGT
GGAAGGAAAGGGGTGCGGGGCAGCGGAAGGAAGGGTGGGGCGGGGCGTGGCGGGGTCTGTGGCTGGGCGC
GACGTCACCGACGTTGGAGCCACTCCTTTGACCATGTGTGCGTGTGTGTATTATTCGTGTCTCGCCACTC
GCCGGTTGTTTTTTTCTTTTTATCTCGCTCTCTCTAGCGCCATCTCGTACGCATGCTCAACGCACCGCAT
GTTGCCGTGTCCTTTATGCGTCATTTTGGCTCGAAATAGGCAATTATTTAAACAAAGATTAGTCAACGAA
AACGCTAAAATAAATAAGTCTACAATATGGTTACTTATTGCCATGTGTGTGCAGCCAACGATAGCAACAA
AAGCAACAACACAGTGGCTTTCCCTCTTTCACTTTTTGTTTGCAAGCGCGTGCGAGCAAGACGGCACGAC
CGGCAAACGCAATTACGCTGACAAAGAGCAGACGAAGTTTTGGCCGAAAAACATCAAGGCGCCTGATACG
AATGCATTTGCAATAACAATTGCGATATTTAATATTGTTTATGAAGCTGTTTGACTTCAAAACACACAAA
AAAAAAAATAAAACAAATTATTTGAAAGAGAATTAGGAATCGGACAGCTTATCGTTACGGGCTAACAGCA
CACCGAGACGAAATAGCTTACCTGACGTCACAGCCTCTGGAAGAACTGCCGCCAAGCAGAGAGAGAGAGA
AAAAGAGGGAGAGCAGCTTAGACCGCATGTGCTTGTGTGTGAGGCGTCTCTCTCTTCGTCTCCTGTTTGC
GCAAACGCATAGACTGCACTGAGAAAATCGATTACCTATTTTTTATGAATGAATATTTGCACTATTACTA
TTCAAAACTATTAAGATAGCAATCACATTCAATAGCCAAATACTATACCACCTGAGCGATGCAACGAAAT
GATCAATTTGAGCAAAAATGCTGCATATTTAGGACGGCATCATTATAGAAATGCTTCTTGCTGTGTACTT
TTCTCTCGTCTGGCAGCTGTTTCGCCGTTATTGTTAAAACCGGCTTAAGTTAGGTGTGTTTTCTACGACT
AGTGATGCCCCTACTAGAAGATGTGTGTTGCACAAATGTCCCTGAATAACCAATTTGAAGTGCAGATAGC
AGTAAACGTAAGCTAATATGAATATTATTTAACTGTAATGTTTTAATATCGCTGGACATTACTAATAAAC
CCACTATAAACACATGTACATATGTATGTTTTGGCATACAATGAGTAGTTGGGGAAAAAATGTGTAAAAG
CACCGTGACCATCACAGCATAAAGATAACCAGCTGAAGTATCGAATATGAGTAACCCCCAAATTGAATCA
CATGCCGCAACTGATAGGACCCATGGAAGTACACTCTTCATGGCGATATACAAGACACACACAAGCACGA
ACACCCAGTTGCGGAGGAAATTCTCCGTAAATGAAAACCCAATCGGCGAACAATTCATACCCATATATGG
TAAAAGTTTTGAACGCGACTTGAGAGCGGAGAGCATTGCGGCTGATAAGGTTTTAGCGCTAAGCGGGCTT
TATAAAACGGGCTGCGGGACCAGTTTTCATATCACTACCGTTTGAGTTCTTGTGCTGTGTGGATACTCCT
CCCGACACAAAGCCGCTCCATCAGCCAGCAGTCGTCTAATCCAGAGACCCCGGATCGGGGTACCAACATG
GTGAGCAAGGGCGAGGAGCTGTTCACCGGGGTGGTGCCCATCCTGGTCGAGCTGGACGGCGACGTAAACG
GCCACAAGTTCAGCGTGTCCGGCGAGGGCGAGGGCGATGCCACCTACGGCAAGCTGACCCTGAAGTTCAT
CTGCACCACCGGCAAGCTGCCCGTGCCCTGGCCCACCCTCGTGACCACCCTGACCTACGGCGTGCAGTGC
TTCAGCCGCTACCCCGACCACATGAAGCAGCACGACTTCTTCAAGTCCGCCATGCCCGAAGGCTACGTCC
AGGAGCGCACCATCTTCTTCAAGGACGACGGCAACTACAAGACCCGCGCCGAGGTGAAGTTCGAGGGCGA
CACCCTGGTGAACCGCATCGAGCTGAAGGGCATCGACTTCAAGGAGGACGGCAACATCCTGGGGCACAAG
CTGGAGTACAACTACAACAGCCACAACGTCTATATCATGGCCGACAAGCAGAAGAACGGCATCAAGGTGA
ACTTCAAGATCCGCCACAACATCGAGGACGGCAGCGTGCAGCTCGCCGACCACTACCAGCAGAACACCCC
CATCGGCGACGGCCCCGTGCTGCTGCCCGACAACCACTACCTGAGCACCCAGTCCGCCCTGAGCAAAGAC
CCCAACGAGAAGCGCGATCACATGGTCCTGCTGGAGTTCGTGACCGCCGCCGGGATCACTCTCGGCATGG
ACGAGCTGTACAAGCCAAGCTTGAATTCTGCAGATATCCAGCACAGTGGCGGCCGCTCGAGTCTAGAGAT
GTCCAACGCAGACGTGCAATTTAACTACGGCCAGCAGGGAAATGGCGACAACTTCAACGACGACAGCAAC
CAGCAGCAGGATGAGGATGACCAGTACAACGAAGATGGCGGCGGCAAGATCGAAAACGTCGGCGAGAGCC
CCAAATTCGTTCGGTTGCGCGGCCTGCCCTGGTCCGCAACGCACAAGGAGATACTCGACTTTCTGGAAAA
CGTGAATGTGACTAATGGCTCGGCGGGCATTCACCTGGTCACCAGTCGGGTCGACGGCAAGAACACCGGC
GAGGCGTACGTGGAGGTGGCCAGCCAGGAGGACGTCGAAGAGGCTCGCAAGCTGAACAAGGCCAGCATGG
GTCACCGCTACATTGAAGTTTTTACCGCCACGCCCAAGGAGGCCAAGGAAGCCATGCGGAAGATCAGCGG
ACACGGCACGGCCTTCGTTGTGAAGCTTCGTGGTCTGCCATATGCCGTCACTGAGCAGCAAATCGAGGAG
TTCTTCTCTGGGTTGGATATCAAAACGGATCGGGAGGGCATACTTTTTGTTATGGACAGAAGGGGTCGTG
CAACTGGGGAAGCTTTTGTTCAGTTCGAAAGCCAGGACGACACTGAGCAAGCCTTGGGCCGAAATCGGGA
AAAAATTGGGCACAGGTATATTGAGATATTCCGCAGCTCGATTGCTGAAATGAAGAGGGCCACAGGCGCC
GGTGGCGGTGTCGGAGGACGCCCTGGCCCTTATGACATACGTGATCGTGGTGCCAACCGTGGTGGCAATG
ATTTCGGCGGAGGGCGCAATGATTGGGGCAACAATGGCAACTTTGGCGTTGGTGCCAACAACATGCTGGG
CTTCAACAATCTGCCAAGCCTGATGAACTCGGGCAACTTTGGAAACAACCAAGGTGGAAATAATGGAAAT
TTTGGAAATAACTCTGGACCCAGCAATTTCGGCAACTTTGGTGGCGGCAACAACGGTGGAAATTCCGGCA
ACTTTGGAAACGACAGTGGTAACAGCGGAAACTTTGGAAACTTCGGCAATAATGGAGGCGGAAACTTCGG
CGGCAACAACAACGGCGGCGGTGGTTTCAACAGTGGCAACAACTTCAATTCTCCAGGTGGCGTTAATAAT
TTCGGCAACAATGGCGGCTCCAATTTTGGCGGCAATGGTGGAGGAGGTTTCAATAACGGCGGAAACTTCG
TATCCTCGAGTGGTGTTGGCAACTTTGGCCCGATCGGCGGCGGTCGCAACAATAACAACGGAAATTTCGG
AAACTCTGGATTCGGTAACTTTGGAGGAAACAACAATGTCGGCTCGAACTTCGGAGGAGGCAACAACGGC
GGTGGCGGCGGATTCAACAATGGCTCGAACTTCGGCGGCGGCAACTCAATGGGCGGTGGTGGCAATTTCG
GTCCCATCGGCGGCGGTCGGGGCAACGACATCGAGTATTATACAATCCACATGCGCGGACTTCCCTACAC
TTCATTTGAAAACGACGTTTTTAAGTTCTTCGAACCAATCCGACCAGCTAACGTGCGGATAAACTACAAC
AAGAAGGGTCTGCACAGTGGCACTGCGGATGCCTACTTCGACACCTACGAGGATTCCCAGGTGGCCATGA
AGCGCCACAGAGAGCAGATGGGTTCGCGATACATTGAGCTGTTCTACGACGGAAAGACGCGTGGACTCAA
TGGTGGGGAACACGGCGGTGGTAACGGTGGCGGCGGAATGGGAAACAATGGCGGCGGAAACTTTTCGCGG
CGCATCTAAGGGCCCGCGGTTCGAAGGTAAGCCTATCCCTAACCCTCTCCTCGGTCTCGATTCTACGCGT
ACCGGTCATCATCACCATCACCATTGAGTTTAAACCCGCTGATCAGCCTCGACTGTGCCTTCTAAGGCCT
GAGCTCGCTGATCAGCCTCGATCGAGGATCCAGACATGATAAGATACATTGATGAGTTTGGACAAACCAC
AACTAGAATGCAGTGAAAAAAATGCTTTATTTGTGAAATTTGTGATGCTATTGCTTTATTTGTAACCATT
ATAAGCTGCAATAAACAAGTTAACAACAACAATTGCATTCATTTTATGTTTCAGGTTCAGGGGGAGGTGT
GGGAGGTTTTTTAAAGCAAGTAAAACCTCTACAAATGTGGTATGGCTGATTATGATCAGTCGACCGATGC
CCTTGAGAGCCTTCAACCCAGTCAGCTCCTTCCGGTGGGCGCGGGGCATGACTATCGTCGCCGCACTTAT
GACTGTCTTCTTTATCATGCAACTCGTAGGACAGGTGCCGGCAGCGCTCTGGGTCATTTTCGGCGAGGAC
CGCTTTCGCTGGAGCGCGACGATGATCGGCCTGTCGCTTGCGGTATTCGGAATCTTGCACGCCCTCGCTC
AAGCCTTCGTCACTGGTCCCGCCACCAAACGTTTCGGCGAGAAGCAGGCCATTATCGCCGGCATGGCGGC
CGACGCGCTGGGCTACGTCTTGCTGGCGTTCGCGACGCGAGGCTGGATGGCCTTCCCCATTATGATTCTT
CTCGCTTCCGGCGGCATCGGGATGCCCGCGTTGCAGGCCATGCTGTCCAGGCAGGTAGATGACGACCATC
AGGGACAGCTTCAAGGATCGCTCGCGGCTCTTACCAGCCAGCAAAAGGCCAGGAACCGTAAAAAGGCCGC
GTTGCTGGCGTTTTTCCATAGGCTCCGCCCCCCTGACGAGCATCACAAAAATCGACGCTCAAGTCAGAGG
TGGCGAAACCCGACAGGACTATAAAGATACCAGGCGTTTCCCCCTGGAAGCTCCCTCGTGCGCTCTCCTG
TTCCGACCCTGCCGCTTACCGGATACCTGTCCGCCTTTCTCCCTTCGGGAAGCGTGGCGCTTTCTCAATG
CTCACGCTGTAGGTATCTCAGTTCGGTGTAGGTCGTTCGCTCCAAGCTGGGCTGTGTGCACGAACCCCCC
GTTCAGCCCGACCGCTGCGCCTTATCCGGTAACTATCGTCTTGAGTCCAACCCGGTAAGACACGACTTAT
CGCCACTGGCAGCAGCCACTGGTAACAGGATTAGCAGAGCGAGGTATGTAGGCGGTGCTACAGAGTTCTT
GAAGTGGTGGCCTAACTACGGCTACACTAGAAGGACAGTATTTGGTATCTGCGCTCTGCTGAAGCCAGTT
ACCTTCGGAAAAAGAGTTGGTAGCTCTTGATCCGGCAAACAAACCACCGCTGGTAGCGGTGGTTTTTTTG
TTTGCAAGCAGCAGATTACGCGCAGAAAAAAAGGATCTCAAGAAGATCCTTTGATCTTTTCTACGGGGTC
TGACGCTCAGTGGAACGAAAACTCACGTTAAGGGATTTTGGTCATGAGATTATCAAAAAGGATCTTCACC
TAGATCCTTTTAAATTAAAAATGAAGTTTTAAATCAATCTAAAGTATATATGAGTAAACTTGGTCTGACA
GTTACCAATGCTTAATCAGTGAGGCACCTATCTCAGCGATCTGTCTATTTCGTTCATCCATAGTTGCCTG
ACTCCCCGTCGTGTAGATAACTACGATACGGGAGGGCTTACCATCTGGCCCCAGTGCTGCAATGATACCG
CGAGACCCACGCTCACCGGCTCCAGATTTATCAGCAATAAACCAGCCAGCCGGAAGGGCCGAGCGCAGAA
GTGGTCCTGCAACTTTATCCGCCTCCATCCAGTCTATTAATTGTTGCCGGGAAGCTAGAGTAAGTAGTTC
GCCAGTTAATAGTTTGCGCAACGTTGTTGCCATTGCTGCAGGCATCGTGGTGTCACGCTCGTCGTTTGGT
ATGGCTTCATTCAGCTCCGGTTCCCAACGATCAAGGCGAGTTACATGATCCCCCATGTTGTGCAAAAAAG
CGGTTAGCTCCTTCGGTCCTCCGATCGTTGTCAGAAGTAAGTTGGCCGCAGTGTTATCACTCATGGTTAT
GGCAGCACTGCATAATTCTCTTACTGTCATGCCATCCGTAAGATGCTTTTCTGTGACTGGTGAGTACTCA
ACCAAGTCATTCTGAGAATAGTGTATGCGGCGACCGAGTTGCTCTTGCCCGGCGTCAACACGGGATAATA
CCGCGCCACATAGCAGAACTTTAAAAGTGCTCATCATTGGAAAACGTTCTTCGGGGCGAAAACTCTCAAG
GATCTTACCGCTGTTGAGATCCAGTTCGATGTAACCCACTCGTGCACCCAACTGATCTTCAGCATCTTTT
ACTTTCACCAGCGTTTCTGGGTGAGCAAAAACAGGAAGGCAAAATGCCGCAAAAAAGGGAATAAGGGCGA
CACGGAAATGTTGAATACTCATACTCTTCCTTTTTCAATATTATTGAAGCATTTATCAGGGTTATTGTCT
CATGAGCGGATACATATTTGAATGTATTTAGAAAAATAAACAAATAGGGGTTCCGCGCACATTTCCCCGA
AAAGTGCCACCTGACGTCTAAGAAACCATTATTATCATGACATTAACCTATAAAAATAGGCGTATCACGA
GGCCCTTTCGT
